>Addgene plasmid #117735 | pLX311 Luciferase | addgene full sequence | sequence record 234951 | Addgene NGS Result
GCAGGCAGAAGTATGCAAAGCATGCGTCTCAATTAGTCAGCAACCATAGTCCCGCCCCTAACTCCGCCCA
TCCCGCCCCTAACTCCGCCCAGTTCCGCCCATTCTCCGCCCCATGGCTGACTAATTTTTTTTATTTATGC
AGAGGCCGAGGCCGCCTCGGCCTCTGAGCTATTCCAGAAGTAGTGAGGAGGCTTTTTTGGAGGCCTAGGC
TTTTGCAAAAAGCTTTCTAGAGGTACCACCATGGCCAAGCCTTTGTCTCAAGAAGAATCCACCCTCATTG
AAAGAGCAACGGCTACAATCAACAGCATCCCCATCTCTGAAGACTACAGCGTCGCCAGCGCAGCTCTCTC
TAGCGACGGCCGCATCTTCACTGGTGTCAATGTATATCATTTTACTGGGGGACCTTGTGCAGAACTCGTG
GTGCTGGGCACTGCTGCTGCTGCGGCAGCTGGCAACCTGACTTGTATCGTCGCGATCGGAAATGAGAACA
GGGGCATCTTGAGCCCCTGCGGACGGTGCCGACAGGTGCTTCTCGATCTGCATCCTGGGATCAAAGCCAT
AGTGAAGGACAGTGATGGACAGCCGACGGCAGTTGGGATTCGTGAATTGCTGCCCTCTGGTTATGTGTGG
GAGGGCCTGCAGCTGCAGTAGTAAGGCGCGCCGTTAACGAATTCTAGATCTTGAGACAAATGGCAGTATT
CATCCACAATTTTAAAAGAAAAGGGGGGATTGGGGGGTACAGTGCAGGGGAAAGAATAGTAGACATAATA
GCAACAGACATACAAACTAAAGAATTACAAAAACAAATTACAAAAATTCAAAATTTTCGGGTTTATTACA
GGGACAGCAGAGATCCACTTTGGCGCCGGCTCGAGGCCTGCAGGTGCAAAGATGGATAAAGTTTTAAACA
GAGAGGAATCTTTGCAGCTAATGGACCTTCTAGGTCTTGAAAGGAGTGGGAATTGGCTCCGGTGCCCGTC
AGTGGGCAGAGCGCACATCGCCCACAGTCCCCGAGAAGTTGGGGGGAGGGGTCGGCAATTGAACCGGTGC
CTAGAGAAGGTGGCGCGGGGTAAACTGGGAAAGTGATGTCGTGTACTGGCTCCGCCTTTTTCCCGAGGGT
GGGGGAGAACCGTATATAAGTGCAGTAGTCGCCGTGAACGTTCTTTTTCGCAACGGGTTTGCCGCCAGAA
CACAGGTAAGTGCCGTGTGTGGTTCCCGCGGGCCTGGCCTCTTTACGGGTTATGGCCCTTGCGTGCCTTG
AATTACTTCCACCTGGCTGCAGTACGTGATTCTTGATCCCGAGCTTCGGGTTGGAAGTGGGTGGGAGAGT
TCGAGGCCTTGCGCTTAAGGAGCCCCTTCGCCTCGTGCTTGAGTTGAGGCCTGGCCTGGGCGCTGGGGCC
GCCGCGTGCGAATCTGGTGGCACCTTCGCGCCTGTCTCGCTGCTTTCGATAAGTCTCTAGCCATTTAAAA
TTTTTGATGACCTGCTGCGACGCTTTTTTTCTGGCAAGATAGTCTTGTAAATGCGGGCCAAGATCTGCAC
ACTGGTATTTCGGTTTTTGGGGCCGCGGGCGGCGACGGGGCCCGTGCGTCCCAGCGCACATGTTCGGCGA
GGCGGGGCCTGCGAGCGCGGCCACCGAGAATCGGACGGGGGTAGTCTCAAGCTGGCCGGCCTGCTCTGGT
GCCTGGCCTCGCGCCGCCGTGTATCGCCCCGCCCTGGGCGGCAAGGCTGGCCCGGTCGGCACCAGTTGCG
TGAGCGGAAAGATGGCCGCTTCCCGGCCCTGCTGCAGGGAGCTCAAAATGGAGGACGCGGCGCTCGGGAG
AGCGGGCGGGTGAGTCACCCACACAAAGGAAAAGGGCCTTTCCGTCCTCAGCCGTCGCTTCATGTGACTC
CACGGAGTACCGGGCGCCGTCCAGGCACCTCGATTAGTTCTCGAGCTTTTGGAGTACGTCGTCTTTAGGT
TGGGGGGAGGGGTTTTATGCGATGGAGTTTCCCCACACTGAGTGGGTGGAGACTGAAGTTAGGCCAGCTT
GGCACTTGATGTAATTCTCCTTGGAATTTGCCCTTTTTGAGTTTGGATCTTGGTTCATTCTCAAGCCTCA
GACAGTGGTTCAAAGTTTTTTTCTTCCATTTCAGGTGTCGTGAGGCTAGCATCGATTGATCAACAAGTTT
GTACAAAAAAGTTGGCACCATGGAAGACGCCAAAAACATAAAGAAAGGCCCGGCGCCATTCTATCCGCTG
GAAGATGGAACCGCTGGAGAGCAACTGCATAAGGCTATGAAGAGATACGCCCTGGTTCCTGGAACAATTG
CTTTTACAGATGCACATATCGAGGTGGACATCACTTACGCTGAGTACTTCGAAATGTCCGTTCGGTTGGC
AGAAGCTATGAAACGATATGGGCTGAATACAAATCACAGAATCGTCGTATGCAGTGAAAACTCTCTTCAA
TTCTTTATGCCGGTGTTGGGCGCGTTATTTATCGGAGTTGCAGTTGCGCCCGCGAACGACATTTATAATG
AACGTGAATTGCTCAACAGTATGGGCATTTCGCAGCCTACCGTGGTGTTCGTTTCCAAAAAGGGGTTGCA
AAAAATTTTGAACGTGCAAAAAAAGCTCCCAATCATCCAAAAAATTATTATCATGGATTCTAAAACGGAT
TACCAGGGATTTCAGTCGATGTACACGTTCGTCACATCTCATCTACCTCCCGGTTTTAATGAATACGATT
TTGTGCCAGAGTCCTTCGATAGGGACAAGACAATTGCACTGATCATGAACTCCTCTGGATCTACTGGTCT
GCCTAAAGGTGTCGCTCTGCCTCATAGAACTGCCTGCGTGAGATTCTCGCATGCCAGAGATCCTATTTTT
GGCAATCAAATCATTCCGGATACTGCGATTTTAAGTGTTGTTCCATTCCATCACGGTTTTGGAATGTTTA
CTACACTCGGATATTTGATATGTGGATTTCGAGTCGTCTTAATGTATAGATTTGAAGAAGAGCTGTTTCT
GAGGAGCCTTCAGGATTACAAGATTCAAAGTGCGCTGCTGGTGCCAACCCTATTCTCCTTCTTCGCCAAA
AGCACTCTGATTGACAAATACGATTTATCTAATTTACACGAAATTGCTTCTGGTGGCGCTCCCCTCTCTA
AGGAAGTCGGGGAAGCGGTTGCCAAGAGGTTCCATCTGCCAGGTATCAGGCAAGGATATGGGCTCACTGA
GACTACATCAGCTATTCTGATTACACCCGAGGGGGATGATAAACCGGGCGCGGTCGGTAAAGTTGTTCCA
TTTTTTGAAGCGAAGGTTGTGGATCTGGATACCGGGAAAACGCTGGGCGTTAATCAAAGAGGCGAACTGT
GTGTGAGAGGTCCTATGATTATGTCCGGTTATGTAAACAATCCGGAAGCGACCAACGCCTTGATTGACAA
GGATGGATGGCTACATTCTGGAGACATAGCTTACTGGGACGAAGACGAACACTTCTTCATCGTTGACCGC
CTGAAGTCTCTGATTAAGTACAAAGGCTATCAGGTGGCTCCCGCTGAATTGGAATCCATCTTGCTCCAAC
ACCCCAACATCTTCGACGCAGGTGTCGCAGGTCTTCCCGACGATGACGCCGGTGAACTTCCCGCCGCCGT
TGTTGTTTTGGAGCACGGAAAGACGATGACGGAAAAAGAGATCGTGGATTACGTCGCCAGTCAAGTAACA
ACCGCGAAAAAGTTGCGCGGAGGAGTTGTGTTTGTGGACGAAGTACCGAAAGGTCTTACCGGAAAACTCG
ACGCAAGAAAAATCAGAGAGATCCTCATAAAGGCCAAGAAGGGCGGAAAGATCGCCGTGTTGCCAACTTT
CTTGTACAAAGTGGTTGATATCGGTAAGCCTATCCCTAACCCTCTCCTCGGTCTCGATTCTACGTAGTAA
TGAACTAGTACCGGTTAAGTCGACAATCAACGCGTTAAGTCGACAATCAACCTCTGGATTACAAAATTTG
TGAAAGATTGACTGGTATTCTTAACTATGTTGCTCCTTTTACGCTATGTGGATACGCTGCTTTAATGCCT
TTGTATCATGCTATTGCTTCCCGTATGGCTTTCATTTTCTCCTCCTTGTATAAATCCTGGTTGCTGTCTC
TTTATGAGGAGTTGTGGCCCGTTGTCAGGCAACGTGGCGTGGTGTGCACTGTGTTTGCTGACGCAACCCC
CACTGGTTGGGGCATTGCCACCACCTGTCAGCTCCTTTCCGGGACTTTCGCTTTCCCCCTCCCTATTGCC
ACGGCGGAACTCATCGCCGCCTGCCTTGCCCGCTGCTGGACAGGGGCTCGGCTGTTGGGCACTGACAATT
CCGTGGTGTTGTCGGGGAAATCATCGTCCTTTCCTTGGCTGCTCGCCTGTGTTGCCACCTGGATTCTGCG
CGGGACGTCCTTCTGCTACGTCCCTTCGGCCCTCAATCCAGCGGACCTTCCTTCCCGCGGCCTGCTGCCG
GCTCTGCGGCCTCTTCCGCGTCTTCGCCTTCGCCCTCAGACGAGTCGGATCTCCCTTTGGGCCGCCTCCC
CGCGTCGACTTTAAGACCAATGACTTACAAGGCAGCTGTAGATCTTAGCCACTTTTTAAAAGAAAAGGGG
GGACTGGAAGGGCTAATTCACTCCCAACGAAGACAAGATCTGCTTTTTGCTTGTACTGGGTCTCTCTGGT
TAGACCAGATCTGAGCCTGGGAGCTCTCTGGCTAACTAGGGAACCCACTGCTTAAGCCTCAATAAAGCTT
GCCTTGAGTGCTTCAAGTAGTGTGTGCCCGTCTGTTGTGTGACTCTGGTAACTAGAGATCCCTCAGACCC
TTTTAGTCAGTGTGGAAAATCTCTAGCAGTACGTATAGTAGTTCATGTCATCTTATTATTCAGTATTTAT
AACTTGCAAAGAAATGAATATCAGAGAGTGAGAGGAACTTGTTTATTGCAGCTTATAATGGTTACAAATA
AAGCAATAGCATCACAAATTTCACAAATAAAGCATTTTTTTCACTGCATTCTAGTTGTGGTTTGTCCAAA
CTCATCAATGTATCTTATCATGTCTGGCTCTAGCTATCCCGCCCCTAACTCCGCCCATCCCGCCCCTAAC
TCCGCCCAGTTCCGCCCATTCTCCGCCCCATGGCTGACTAATTTTTTTTATTTATGCAGAGGCCGAGGCC
GCCTCGGCCTCTGAGCTATTCCAGAAGTAGTGAGGAGGCTTTTTTGGAGGCCTAGGGACGTACCCAATTC
GCCCTATAGTGAGTCGTATTACGCGCGCTCACTGGCCGTCGTTTTACAACGTCGTGACTGGGAAAACCCT
GGCGTTACCCAACTTAATCGCCTTGCAGCACATCCCCCTTTCGCCAGCTGGCGTAATAGCGAAGAGGCCC
GCACCGATCGCCCTTCCCAACAGTTGCGCAGCCTGAATGGCGAATGGG
[124 nt withheld, positions 5439-5562]
C
[91 nt withheld, positions 5564-5654]
A
[49 nt withheld, positions 5656-5704]
CCTTTGACGTTGGAGTCCACGTTCTTT
[37 nt withheld, positions 5732-5768]
ACCCTATCTCGGTCTATTCTTTTGATTTATAAGGGATTTTGCCGATTTCGGCCTATTGGTTAAAAAATGA
GCTGATTTAACAAAAATTTAACGCGAATTTTAACAAAATATTAACGCTTACAATTTAGGTGGCACTTTTC
GGGGAAATGTGCGCGGAACCCCTATTTGTTTATTTTTCTAAATACATTCAAATATGTATCCGCTCATGAG
ACAATAACCCTGATAAATGCTTCAATAATATTGAAAAAGGAAGAGTATGAGTATTCAACATTTCCGTGTC
GCCCTTATTCCCTTTTTTGCGGCATTTTGCCTTCCTGTTTTTGCTCACCCAGAAACGCTGGTGAAAGTAA
AAGATGCTGAAGATCAGTTGGGTGCACGAGTGGGTTACATCGAACTGGATCTCAACAGCGGTAAGATCCT
TGAGAGTTTTCGCCCCGAAGAACGTTTTCCAATGATGAGCACTTTTAAAGTTCTGCTATGTGGCGCGGTA
TTATCCCGTATTGACGCCGGGCAAGAGCAACTCGGTCGCCGCATACACTATTCTCAGAATGACTTGGTTG
AGTACTCACCAGTCACAGAAAAGCATCTTACGGATGGCATGACAGTAAGAGAATTATGCAGTGCTGCCAT
AACCATGAGTGATAACACTGCGGCCAACTTACTTCTGACAACGATCGGAGGACCGAAGGAGCTAACCGCT
TTTTTGCACAACATGGGGGATCATGTAACTCGCCTTGATCGTTGGGAACCGGAGCTGAATGAAGCCATAC
CAAACGACGAGCGTGACACCACGATGCCTGTAGCAATGGCAACAACGTTGCGCAAACTATTAACTGGCGA
ACTACTTACTCTAGCTTCCCGGCAACAATTAATAGACTGGATGGAGGCGGATAAAGTTGCAGGACCACTT
CTGCGCTCGGCCCTTCCGGCTGGCTGGTTTATTGCTGATAAATCTGGAGCCGGTGAGCGTGGGTCTCGCG
GTATCATTGCAGCACTGGGGCCAGATGGTAAGCCCTCCCGTATCGTAGTTATCTACACGACGGGGAGTCA
GGCAACTATGGATGAACGAAATAGACAGATCGCTGAGATAGGTGCCTCACTGATTAAGCATTGGTAACTG
TCAGACCAAGTTTACTCATATATACTTTAGATTGATTTAAAACTTCATTTTTAATTTAAAAGGATCTAGG
TGAAGATCCTTTTTGATAATCTCATGACCAAAATCCCTTAACGTGAGTTTTCGTTCCACTGAGCGTCAGA
CCCCGTAGAAAAGATCAAAGGATCTTCTTGAGATCCTTTTTTTCTGCGCGTAATCTGCTGCTTGCAAACA
AAAAAACCACCGCTACCAGCGGTGGTTTGTTTGCCGGATCAAGAGCTACCAACTCTTTTTCCGAAGGTAA
CTGGCTTCAGCAGAGCGCAGATACCAAATACTGTTCTTCTAGTGTAGCCGTAGTTAGGCCACCACTTCAA
GAACTCTGTAGCACCGCCTACATACCTCGCTCTGCTAATCCTGTTACCAGTGGCTGCTGCCAGTGGCGAT
AAGTCGTGTCTTACCGGGTTGGACTCAAGACGATAGTTACCGGATAAGGCGCAGCGGTCGGGCTGAACGG
GGGGTTCGTGCACACAGCCCAGCTTGGAGCGAACGACCTACACCGAACTGAGATACCTACAGCGTGAGCT
ATGAGAAAGCGCCACGCTTCCCGAAGGGAGAAAGGCGGACAGGTATCCGGTAAGCGGCAGGGTCGGAACA
GGAGAGCGCACGAGGGAGCTTCCAGGGGGAAACGCCTGGTATCTTTATAGTCCTGTCGGGTTTCGCCACC
TCTGACTTGAGCGTCGATTTTTGTGATGCTCGTCAGGGGGGCGGAGCCTATGGAAAAACGCCAGCAACGC
GGCCTTTTTACGGTTCCTGGCCTTTTGCTGGCCTTTTGCTCACATGTTCTTTCCTGCGTTATCCCCTGAT
TCTGTGGATAACCGTATTACCGCCTTTGAGTGAGCTGATACCGCTCGCCGCAGCCGAACGACCGAGCGCA
GCGAGTCAGTGAGCGAGGAAGCGGAAGAGCGCCCAATACGCAAACCGCCTCTCCCCGCGCGTTGGCCGAT
TCATTAATGCAGCTGGCACGACAGGTTTCCCGACTGGAAAGCGGGCAGTGAGCGCAACGCAATTAATGTG
AGTTAGCTCACTCATTAGGCACCCCAGGCTTTACACTTTATGCTTCCGGCTCGTATGTTGTGTGGAATTG
TGAGCGGATAACAATTTCACACAGGAAACAGCTATGACCATGATTACGCCAAGCGCGCAATTAACCCTCA
CTAAAGGGAACAAAAGCTGGAGCTGCAAGCTTAATGTAGTCTTATGCAATACTCTTGTAGTCTTGCAACA
TGGTAACGATGAGTTAGCAACATGCCTTACAAGGAGAGAAAAAGCACCGTGCATGCCGATTGGTGGAAGT
AAGGTGGTACGATCGTGCCTTATTAGGAAGGCAACAGACGGGTCTGACATGGATTGGACGAACCACTGAA
TTGCCGCATTGCAGAGATATTGTATTTAAGTGCCTAGCTCGATACATAAACGGGTCTCTCTGGTTAGACC
AGATCTGAGCCTGGGAGCTCTCTGGCTAACTAGGGAACCCACTGCTTAAGCCTCAATAAAGCTTGCCTTG
AGTGCTTCAAGTAGTGTGTGCCCGTCTGTTGTGTGACTCTGGTAACTAGAGATCCCTCAGACCCTTTTAG
TCAGTGTGGAAAATCTCTAGCAGTGGCGCCCGAACAGGGACTTGAAAGCGAAAGGGAAACCAGAGGAGCT
CTCTCGACGCAGGACTCGGCTTGCTGAAGCGCGCACGGCAAGAGGCGAGGGGCGGCGACTGGTGAGTACG
CCAAAAATTTTGACTAGCGGAGGCTAGAAGGAGAGAGATGGGTGCGAGAGCGTCAGTATTAAGCGGGGGA
GAATTAGATCGCGATGGGAAAAAATTCGGTTAAGGCCAGGGGGAAAGAAAAAATATAAATTAAAACATAT
AGTATGGGCAAGCAGGGAGCTAGAACGATTCGCAGTTAATCCTGGCCTGTTAGAAACATCAGAAGGCTGT
AGACAAATACTGGGACAGCTACAACCATCCCTTCAGACAGGATCAGAAGAACTTAGATCATTATATAATA
CAGTAGCAACCCTCTATTGTGTGCATCAAAGGATAGAGATAAAAGACACCAAGGAAGCTTTAGACAAGAT
AGAGGAAGAGCAAAACAAAAGTAAGACCACCGCACAGCAAGCGGCCGCTGATCTTCAGACCTGGAGGAGG
AGATATGAGGGACAATTGGAGAAGTGAATTATATAAATATAAAGTAGTAAAAATTGAACCATTAGGAGTA
GCACCCACCAAGGCAAAGAGAAGAGTGGTGCAGAGAGAAAAAAGAGCAGTGGGAATAGGAGCTTTGTTCC
TTGGGTTCTTGGGAGCAGCAGGAAGCACTATGGGCGCAGCGTCAATGACGCTGACGGTACAGGCCAGACA
ATTATTGTCTGGTATAGTGCAGCAGCAGAACAATTTGCTGAGGGCTATTGAGGCGCAACAGCATCTGTTG
CAACTCACAGTCTGGGGCATCAAGCAGCTCCAGGCAAGAATCCTGGCTGTGGAAAGATACCTAAAGGATC
AACAGCTCCTGGGGATTTGGGGTTGCTCTGGAAAACTCATTTGCACCACTGCTGTGCCTTGGAATGCTAG
TTGGAGTAATAAATCTCTGGAACAGATTTGGAATCACACGACCTGGATGGAGTGGGACAGAGAAATTAAC
AATTACACAAGCTTAATACACTCCTTAATTGAAGAATCGCAAAACCAGCAAGAAAAGAATGAACAAGAAT
TATTGGAATTAGATAAATGGGCAAGTTTGTGGAATTGGTTTAACATAACAAATTGGCTGTGGTATATAAA
ATTATTCATAATGATAGTAGGAGGCTTGGTAGGTTTAAGAATAGTTTTTGCTGTACTTTCTATAGTGAAT
AGAGTTAGGCAGGGATATTCACCATTATCGTTTCAGACCCACCTCCCAACCCCGAGGGGACCCATGCATT
GCATCTCAATTAGTCAGCAACCAGGTGTGGAAAGTCCCCAGGCTCCCCA
Features (pLannotate 1.2.2; 33 found; start..end, strand, type, name):
     70..205     +  rep_origin     SV40 ori: SV40 origin of replication
    241..636     +  CDS            BSD: blasticidin S deaminase; Aspergillus terreus BSD; confers resistance to blasticidin
    710..827     +  misc_feature   cPPT/CTS: central polypurine tract and central termination sequence of HIV-1
    892..958     +  CDS            small t antigen (fragment): SV40 (simian virus 40) small t antigen
    965..2143    +  promoter       EF-1α promoter: strong constitutive promoter for human elongation factor EF-1α
   2164..2181    +  protein_bind   attB1 (fragment): mutant version of attB; core recombination site for the Gateway® BP reaction BP Clonase™
   2190..3840    +  CDS            luciferase (fragment): firefly luciferase; luc+; enhanced luc+ version of the luciferase gene
   3847..3864    -  protein_bind   attB2 (fragment): mutant version of attB; core recombination site for the Gateway® BP reaction BP Clonase™
   3873..3914    +  CDS            V5 tag: epitope tag from simian virus 5
   3965..4553    +  misc_feature   WPRE: woodchuck hepatitis virus posttranscriptional regulatory element
   4604..4623    +  misc_feature   cPPT/CTS (fragment): central polypurine tract and central termination sequence of HIV-1
   4625..4858    +  LTR            3' LTR (ΔU3): self-inactivating 3' long terminal repeat (LTR) from HIV-1
   4936..5057    +  polyA_signal   SV40 poly(A) signal: SV40 polyadenylation signal
   5097..5232    +  rep_origin     SV40 ori: SV40 origin of replication
   5253..5271    -  promoter       T7 promoter: promoter for bacteriophage T7 RNA polymerase
   5279..5434    +  CDS            lacZα (fragment): LacZα fragment of β-galactosidase; lacZ fragment
   5439..5867    +  rep_origin     f1 ori (sequence partly withheld): f1 bacteriophage origin of replication; arrow indicates direction of (+) strand synthesis
   5920..6024    +  promoter       AmpR promoter: bla
   6025..6885    +  CDS            AmpR: β-lactamase; bla; confers resistance to ampicillin, carbenicillin, and related antibiotics
   7056..7644    +  rep_origin     ori: high-copy-number ColE1/pMB1/pBR322/pUC origin of replication
   7827..7919    +  CDS            lacI (fragment): lac repressor; lacI; The lac repressor binds to the lac operator to inhibit transcription in E. coli. This inhibition can be relieved by adding lactose or isopropyl-β-D-thiogalactopyranoside (IPTG).
   7932..7953    +  protein_bind   CAP binding site: CAP binding activates transcription in the presence of cAMP. E. coli catabolite activator protein
   7968..7998    +  promoter       lac promoter: promoter for the E. coli lac operon
   8006..8022    +  protein_bind   lac operator: The lac repressor binds to the lac operator to inhibit transcription in E. coli. This inhibition can be relieved by adding lactose or isopropyl-β-D-thiogalactopyranoside (IPTG). lac repressor encoded by lacI
   8067..8085    +  promoter       T3 promoter: promoter for bacteriophage T3 RNA polymerase
   8113..8339    +  promoter       RSV promoter: Rous sarcoma virus enhancer/promoter
   8340..8520    +  LTR            5' LTR (truncated): truncated 5' long terminal repeat (LTR) from HIV-1
   8567..8692    +  misc_feature   HIV-1 Ψ: packaging signal of human immunodeficiency virus type 1
   8676..9039    +  CDS            HIV-1 gag (fragment): gag protein from human immunodeficiency virus 1; gag
   9185..9418    +  misc_feature   RRE: The Rev response element (RRE) of HIV-1 allows for Rev-dependent mRNA export from the nucleus to the cytoplasm.
   9795..9821    +  CDS            Rev (fragment): human immunodeficiency virus 1 (HIV-1) Rev protein; rev; enhances nuclear export of unspliced and incompletely spliced viral mRNAs
   9828..9851    +  promoter       SV40 promoter (fragment): SV40 early promoter
   9852..46      +  promoter       SV40 promoter (fragment) (across the origin): SV40 enhancer and early promoter
