[The description below was written by a language model from this plasmid's Addgene catalogue record and pLannotate feature annotations shown in this document.]
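Description:
pLX311 Luciferase is a lentiviral mammalian expression plasmid of 9,877 bp built on the Broad Institute pLX311 backbone, carrying a firefly luciferase open reading frame introduced by Gateway cloning. In bacteria it is maintained through a high-copy ColE1/pUC-type origin and selected with ampicillin via β-lactamase. An f1 origin and remnants of a lac/lacZα cloning region with T3 and T7 promoters are also present as backbone carry-over.

The viral portion follows a third-generation, self-inactivating design. An RSV promoter fused to a truncated HIV-1 5' LTR drives genomic RNA synthesis in packaging cells, followed by the Ψ packaging signal with a partial gag sequence, the Rev response element for Rev-dependent nuclear export, and a ΔU3 3' LTR that inactivates the LTR promoter after integration. An SV40 polyadenylation signal lies downstream.

Between the LTRs there are two expression units. An SV40 early promoter/origin region sits immediately upstream of the blasticidin S deaminase gene, providing blasticidin selection of transduced cells. A cPPT/CTS element, which aids nuclear import of the viral genome, lies after it. The human EF-1α promoter then drives strong constitutive expression of the luc+ luciferase coding sequence, which is flanked by attB1 and attB2 recombination scars. The backbone supplies a C-terminal V5 epitope tag just downstream. Whether it is translated in frame depends on the absence of a stop codon in the insert, which the record does not state explicitly. A WPRE follows to enhance transcript stability and expression.

The construct is catalogued simply as an ORF vector encoding luciferase. Such vectors generally serve to make stable luciferase-expressing cell lines or as a neutral control alongside other ORFs in the same backbone, though the record does not specify its role.
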