Addgene plasmid #117735: pLX311 Luciferase
Purpose: Open reading frame vector encoding Luciferase
Depositing lab: William Hahn. Depositing organization: Dana-Farber Cancer Institute. Publication: MCL1 and DEDD promote urothelial carcinoma progression. Hong AL, Guerriero JL, Doshi MB, Kynnap BD, Kim WJ, Schinzel AC, Modiste R, Schlauch AJ, Adam RM, Kwiatkowski DJ, Beroukhim R, Letai A, Rosenberg JE, Hahn WC. Mol Cancer Res. 2019 Feb 18. pii: 1541-7786.MCR-18-0963. doi: 10.1158/1541-7786.MCR-18-0963. PubMed 30777879.
Backbone
  Vector backbone: pLX311
  Backbone manufacturer: Broad Institute
  Total vector size (bp): 9877
  Vector type: Mammalian Expression, Lentiviral
  Selectable markers: Blasticidin
Growth in bacteria
  Bacterial resistance: Ampicillin, 100 μg/mL
  Growth temperature: 30°C
  Growth strain: NEB Stable
  Copy number: High Copy
Gene/Insert
  Gene/Insert name: firefly Luciferase
  Insert size (bp): 1649
  Promoter: EF1a
  Tag / fusion protein: V5 (C terminal on backbone)
  Cloning method: Gateway Cloning
  Sequencing primers: 5′ EF1a-F; 3′ WPRE-R
Terms and licenses: Academic/Nonprofit Terms; Industry Terms: Not Available to Industry
How to cite: pLX311 Luciferase was a gift from William Hahn (Addgene plasmid # 117735 ; http://n2t.net/addgene:117735 ; RRID:Addgene_117735)
